>Addgene plasmid #69026 | Cx26-sfGFP | depositor full sequence | sequence record 124714 | Cx26-sfGFP sequence 5350 bps
TAGTTATTAATAGTAATCAATTACGGGGTCATTAGTTCATAGCCCATATATGGAGTTCCGCGTTACATAA
CTTACGGTAAATGGCCCGCCTGGCTGACCGCCCAACGACCCCCGCCCATTGACGTCAATAATGACGTATG
TTCCCATAGTAACGCCAATAGGGACTTTCCATTGACGTCAATGGGTGGAGTATTTACGGTAAACTGCCCA
CTTGGCAGTACATCAAGTGTATCATATGCCAAGTACGCCCCCTATTGACGTCAATGACGGTAAATGGCCC
GCCTGGCATTATGCCCAGTACATGACCTTATGGGACTTTCCTACTTGGCAGTACATCTACGTATTAGTCA
TCGCTATTACCATGGTGATGCGGTTTTGGCAGTACATCAATGGGCGTGGATAGCGGTTTGACTCACGGGG
ATTTCCAAGTCTCCACCCCATTGACGTCAATGGGAGTTTGTTTTGGCACCAAAATCAACGGGACTTTCCA
AAATGTCGTAACAACTCCGCCCCATTGACGCAAATGGGCGGTAGGCGTGTACGGTGGGAGGTCTATATAA
GCAGAGCTGGTTTAGTGAACCGTCAGATCCGCTAGCATGGATTGGGGCACACTACAGAGCATCCTCGGGG
GTGTCAACAAGCACTCCACCAGCATTGGGAAAATCTGGCTCACTGTCCTCTTCATCTTCCGCATCATGAT
CCTCGTGGTGGCCGCGAAGGAGGTGTGGGGAGATGAGCAAGCCGATTTTGTTTGCAACACTCTCCAGCCT
GGCTGTAAGAATGTGTGCTACGACCACTACTTCCCCATCTCTCACATCCGGCTCTGGGCTCTGCAGCTGA
TCATGGTGTCCACGCCGGCCCTCCTGGTAGCTATGCACGTGGCCTACCGGAGACACGAAAAGAAACGGAA
GTTCATGAAGGGAGAGATAAAGAACGAGTTTAAGGACATCGAAGAGATCAAAACCCAGAAGGTCCGTATC
GAAGGGTCCCTGTGGTGGACCTACACCACCAGCATCTTCTTCCGGGTCATCTTCGAAGCTGTCTTCATGT
ATGTCTTTTACATCATGTACAATGGCTTCTTCATGCAGCGTCTGGTGAAGTGTAACGCCTGGCCTTGTCC
CAATACAGTGGACTGCTTCATTTCCAGGCCCACAGAAAAGACTGTCTTCACGGTGTTCATGATCTCTGTG
TCTGGAATTTGCATCCTGCTAAACATCACAGAGCTGTGCTATCTGTTCATTAGGTATTGCTCAGGGAAGT
CCAAAAGACCAGTCGCGGATCCACCGGTCGCCACCATGGTGAGCAAGGGCGAGGAGCTGTTCACCGGGGT
GGTGCCCATCCTGGTCGAGCTGGACGGCGACGTAAACGGCCACAAGTTCAGCGTGCGCGGCGAGGGCGAG
GGCGATGCCACCAACGGCAAGCTGACCCTGAAGTTCATCTGCACCACCGGCAAGCTGCCCGTGCCCTGGC
CCACCCTCGTGACCACCCTGACCTACGGCGTGCAGTGCTTCAGCCGCTACCCCGACCACATGAAGCGCCA
CGACTTCTTCAAGTCCGCCATGCCCGAAGGCTACGTCCAGGAGCGCACCATCAGCTTCAAGGACGACGGC
ACCTACAAGACCCGCGCCGAGGTGAAGTTCGAGGGCGACACCCTGGTGAACCGCATCGAGCTGAAGGGCA
TCGACTTCAAGGAGGACGGCAACATCCTGGGGCACAAGCTGGAGTACAACTTCAACAGCCACAACGTCTA
TATCACCGCCGACAAGCAGAAGAACGGCATCAAGGCCAACTTCAAGATCCGCCACAACGTGGAGGACGGC
AGCGTGCAGCTCGCCGACCACTACCAGCAGAACACCCCCATCGGCGACGGCCCCGTGCTGCTGCCCGACA
ACCACTACCTGAGCACCCAGTCCGTGCTGAGCAAAGACCCCAACGAGAAGCGCGATCACATGGTCCTGCT
GGAGTTCGTGACCGCCGCCGGGATCACTCACGGCATGGACGAGCTGTACAAGTAAAGCGGCCGCGACTCT
AGATCATAATCAGCCATACCACATTTGTAGAGGTTTTACTTGCTTTAAAAAACCTCCCACACCTCCCCCT
GAACCTGAAACATAAAATGAATGCAATTGTTGTTGTTAACTTGTTTATTGCAGCTTATAATGGTTACAAA
TAAAGCAATAGCATCACAAATTTCACAAATAAAGCATTTTTTTCACTGCATTCTAGTTGTGGTTTGTCCA
AACTCATCAATGTATCTTAAGGCGTAAATTGTAAGCGTTAATATTTTGTTAAAATTCGCGTTAAATTTTT
GTTAAATCAGCTCATTTTTTAACCAATAGGCCGAAATCGGCAAAATCCCTTATAAATCAAAAGAATAGAC
CGAGATAGGGT
[37 nt withheld, positions 2392-2428]
AAAGAACGTGGACTCCAACGTCAAAGG
[49 nt withheld, positions 2456-2504]
T
[91 nt withheld, positions 2506-2596]
G
[124 nt withheld, positions 2598-2721]
CAGGTGGCACTTTTCGGGGAAATGTGCGCGGAACCCCTATTTGTTTATTTTTCTAAATACATTCAAATAT
GTATCCGCTCATGAGACAATAACCCTGATAAATGCTTCAATAATATTGAAAAAGGAAGAGTCCTGAGGCG
GAAAGAACCAGCTGTGGAATGTGTGTCAGTTAGGGTGTGGAAAGTCCCCAGGCTCCCCAGCAGGCAGAAG
TATGCAAAGCATGCATCTCAATTAGTCAGCAACCAGGTGTGGAAAGTCCCCAGGCTCCCCAGCAGGCAGA
AGTATGCAAAGCATGCATCTCAATTAGTCAGCAACCATAGTCCCGCCCCTAACTCCGCCCATCCCGCCCC
TAACTCCGCCCAGTTCCGCCCATTCTCCGCCCCATGGCTGACTAATTTTTTTTATTTATGCAGAGGCCGA
GGCCGCCTCGGCCTCTGAGCTATTCCAGAAGTAGTGAGGAGGCTTTTTTGGAGGCCTAGGCTTTTGCAAA
GATCGATCAAGAGACAGGATGAGGATCGTTTCGCATGATTGAACAAGATGGATTGCACGCAGGTTCTCCG
GCCGCTTGGGTGGAGAGGCTATTCGGCTATGACTGGGCACAACAGACAATCGGCTGCTCTGATGCCGCCG
TGTTCCGGCTGTCAGCGCAGGGGCGCCCGGTTCTTTTTGTCAAGACCGACCTGTCCGGTGCCCTGAATGA
ACTGCAAGACGAGGCAGCGCGGCTATCGTGGCTGGCCACGACGGGCGTTCCTTGCGCAGCTGTGCTCGAC
GTTGTCACTGAAGCGGGAAGGGACTGGCTGCTATTGGGCGAAGTGCCGGGGCAGGATCTCCTGTCATCTC
ACCTTGCTCCTGCCGAGAAAGTATCCATCATGGCTGATGCAATGCGGCGGCTGCATACGCTTGATCCGGC
TACCTGCCCATTCGACCACCAAGCGAAACATCGCATCGAGCGAGCACGTACTCGGATGGAAGCCGGTCTT
GTCGATCAGGATGATCTGGACGAAGAGCATCAGGGGCTCGCGCCAGCCGAACTGTTCGCCAGGCTCAAGG
CGAGCATGCCCGACGGCGAGGATCTCGTCGTGACCCATGGCGATGCCTGCTTGCCGAATATCATGGTGGA
AAATGGCCGCTTTTCTGGATTCATCGACTGTGGCCGGCTGGGTGTGGCGGACCGCTATCAGGACATAGCG
TTGGCTACCCGTGATATTGCTGAAGAGCTTGGCGGCGAATGGGCTGACCGCTTCCTCGTGCTTTACGGTA
TCGCCGCTCCCGATTCGCAGCGCATCGCCTTCTATCGCCTTCTTGACGAGTTCTTCTGAGCGGGACTCTG
GGGTTCGAAATGACCGACCAAGCGACGCCCAACCTGCCATCACGAGATTTCGATTCCACCGCCGCCTTCT
ATGAAAGGTTGGGCTTCGGAATCGTTTTCCGGGACGCCGGCTGGATGATCCTCCAGCGCGGGGATCTCAT
GCTGGAGTTCTTCGCCCACCCTAGGGGGAGGCTAACTGAAACACGGAAGGAGACAATACCGGAAGGAACC
CGCGCTATGACGGCAATAAAAAGACAGAATAAAACGCACGGTGTTGGGTCGTTTGTTCATAAACGCGGGG
TTCGGTCCCAGGGCTGGCACTCTGTCGATACCCCACCGAGACCCCATTGGGGCCAATACGCCCGCGTTTC
TTCCTTTTCCCCACCCCACCCCCCAAGTTCGGGTGAAGGCCCAGGGCTCGCAGCCAACGTCGGGGCGGCA
GGCCCTGCCATAGCCTCAGGTTACTCATATATACTTTAGATTGATTTAAAACTTCATTTTTAATTTAAAA
GGATCTAGGTGAAGATCCTTTTTGATAATCTCATGACCAAAATCCCTTAACGTGAGTTTTCGTTCCACTG
AGCGTCAGACCCCGTAGAAAAGATCAAAGGATCTTCTTGAGATCCTTTTTTTCTGCGCGTAATCTGCTGC
TTGCAAACAAAAAAACCACCGCTACCAGCGGTGGTTTGTTTGCCGGATCAAGAGCTACCAACTCTTTTTC
CGAAGGTAACTGGCTTCAGCAGAGCGCAGATACCAAATACTGTCCTTCTAGTGTAGCCGTAGTTAGGCCA
CCACTTCAAGAACTCTGTAGCACCGCCTACATACCTCGCTCTGCTAATCCTGTTACCAGTGGCTGCTGCC
AGTGGCGATAAGTCGTGTCTTACCGGGTTGGACTCAAGACGATAGTTACCGGATAAGGCGCAGCGGTCGG
GCTGAACGGGGGGTTCGTGCACACAGCCCAGCTTGGAGCGAACGACCTACACCGAACTGAGATACCTACA
GCGTGAGCTATGAGAAAGCGCCACGCTTCCCGAAGGGAGAAAGGCGGACAGGTATCCGGTAAGCGGCAGG
GTCGGAACAGGAGAGCGCACGAGGGAGCTTCCAGGGGGAAACGCCTGGTATCTTTATAGTCCTGTCGGGT
TTCGCCACCTCTGACTTGAGCGTCGATTTTTGTGATGCTCGTCAGGGGGGCGGAGCCTATGGAAAAACGC
CAGCAACGCGGCCTTTTTACGGTTCCTGGCCTTTTGCTGGCCTTTTGCTCACATGTTCTTTCCTGCGTTA
TCCCCTGATTCTGTGGATAACCGTATTACCGCCATGCAT
Features (pLannotate 1.2.2; 14 found; start..end, strand, type, name):
     61..364     +  enhancer       CMV enhancer: human cytomegalovirus immediate early enhancer
    365..568     +  promoter       CMV promoter: human cytomegalovirus (CMV) immediate early promoter
    597..1274    +  CDS            Gjb2: CXB2_RAT - Also known as Cxn-26. Experimental evidence at protein level: Swiss-Prot protein existence level 1. Structural component of gap junctions. Gap junctions are dodecameric channels that connect the cytoplasm of adjoining cells. They are formed by the docking of two hexameric hemichannels, one from each cell membrane. Small molecules and ions diffuse from one cell to a neighboring cell via the central pore. From Rattus norvegicus (Rat).
   1296..2015    +  CDS            superfolder GFP: GFP variant that folds robustly even when fused to poorly folded proteins (Pédelacq et al., 2006) mammalian codon-optimized
   2032..2115    +  CDS            large T antigen (fragment): large T antigen from SV40 (simian virus 40)
   2138..2259    +  polyA_signal   SV40 poly(A) signal: SV40 polyadenylation signal
   2293..2721    -  rep_origin     f1 ori (sequence partly withheld): f1 bacteriophage origin of replication; arrow indicates direction of (+) strand synthesis
   2748..2852    +  promoter       AmpR promoter: bla
   2854..3211    +  promoter       SV40 promoter: SV40 enhancer and early promoter
   3246..4040    +  CDS            NeoR/KanR: aminoglycoside phosphotransferase from Tn5; aph(3')-II (or nptII); confers resistance to neomycin, kanamycin, and G418 (Geneticin®)
   4061..4213    +  CDS            ble (fragment): BLE_KLEPN - Experimental evidence at protein level: Swiss-Prot protein existence level 1. Binding protein with a strong affinity to the bleomycin family of antibiotics. Binds to CL990; an antimitotic-antibiotic compound. From Klebsiella pneumoniae.
   4272..4319    +  polyA_signal   HSV TK poly(A) signal: herpes simplex virus thymidine kinase polyadenylation signal (Cole and Stacy, 1985)
   4410..4426    -  polyA_signal   bGH poly(A) signal (fragment): bovine growth hormone polyadenylation signal
   4648..5236    +  rep_origin     ori: high-copy-number ColE1/pMB1/pBR322/pUC origin of replication
