[The description below was written by a language model from this plasmid's Addgene catalogue record and pLannotate feature annotations shown in this document.]
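Description:
Cx26-sfGFP is a 5,350 bp mammalian expression plasmid built on the EGFP-N1 backbone, in which the original fluorescent protein has been replaced by superfolder GFP and the rat connexin 26 coding sequence (Gjb2) has been placed upstream of it by ligation-independent cloning. The human cytomegalovirus immediate-early enhancer and promoter drive transcription of a single fusion open reading frame: Cx26, a short seven-residue linker, then a mammalian codon-optimized superfolder GFP at the connexin C-terminus, followed by an SV40 polyadenylation signal. The tag is the non-monomerized form (valine at position 206), so it retains the weak tendency of GFP to self-associate rather than carrying the monomerizing substitution.

The plasmid replicates at high copy in E. coli from a ColE1/pUC-type origin and also carries an f1 phage origin. A single Tn5 aminoglycoside phosphotransferase gene serves as the marker in both hosts: a bacterial bla-type promoter gives kanamycin resistance in E. coli, while the adjacent SV40 enhancer/early promoter, with an HSV TK polyadenylation signal downstream, gives G418 resistance for selecting stably transfected mammalian cells. The short large T antigen, ble and bGH poly(A) fragments in the annotation are probably backbone remnants or partial matches rather than functional elements.

Cx26 is a structural component of gap junctions, where hexameric hemichannels from adjoining cells dock to form intercellular pores. This construct allows fluorescent visualization of Cx26 and the gap junction plaques it forms in live cells, and it comes from a study of how connexin type and the choice of fluorescent protein tag influence the structural stability of those plaques.
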