Addgene plasmid #69026: Cx26-sfGFP
Purpose: Expresses rat Cx26 (Gjb2 CDS) with a 7 amino acid linker on the C-terminus of the Connexin linking to non-monomerized superfolder GFP. Expression driven by CMV promoter.
Depositing lab: David Spray. Publication: Connexin Type and Fluorescent Protein-fusion Tag Determine Structural Stability of Gap Junction Plaques. Stout RF Jr, Snapp EL, Spray DC. J Biol Chem. 2015 Aug 11. pii: jbc.M115.659979. 10.1074/jbc.M115.659979 PubMed 26265468.
Backbone
  Vector backbone: EGFP-N1
  Total vector size (bp): 5350
  Vector type: Mammalian Expression
  Selectable markers: Neomycin (select with G418)
Growth in bacteria
  Bacterial resistance: Kanamycin, 50 μg/mL
  Growth temperature: 37°C
  Growth strain: JM109
  Copy number: High Copy
Gene/Insert
  Gene/Insert name: Cx26
  Species: R. norvegicus (rat)
  Entrez Gene: Gjb2 (a.k.a. CXN-26, Cx26)
  Promoter: CMV
  Tag / fusion protein: non-monomerized superfolder GFP (V206) (C terminal on insert)
  Cloning method: Ligation Independent Cloning
  Sequencing primers: 5′ CMV; 3′ C1N1-rev: ACCTCTACAAATGTGGTATGGCTGATTATG
Terms and licenses: Academic/Nonprofit Terms; Industry Terms: Not Available to Industry
How to cite: Cx26-sfGFP was a gift from David Spray (Addgene plasmid # 69026 ; http://n2t.net/addgene:69026 ; RRID:Addgene_69026)
