>Addgene plasmid #69026 | Cx26-sfGFP | addgene partial sequence | sequence record 127532 | CMV-F 5'-CGCAAATGGGCGGTAGGCGTG-3'
TCAACAAGCACTCCACCAGCATTGGGAAAATCTGGCTCACTGTCCTCTTCATCTTCCGCATCATGATCCT
CGTGGTGGCCGCGAAGGAGGTGTGGGGAGATGAGCAAGCCGATTTTGTTTGCAACACTCTCCAGCCTGGC
TGTAAGAATGTGTGCTACGACCACTACTTCCCCATCTCTCACATCCGGCTCTGGGCTCTGCAGCTGATCA
TGGTGTCCACGCCGGCCCTCCTGGTAGCTATGCACGTGGCCTACCGGAGACACGAAAAGAAACGGAAGTT
CATGAAGGGAGAGATAAAGAACGAGTTTAAGGACATCGAAGAGATCAAAACCCAGAAGGTCCGTATCGAA
GGGTCCCTGTGGTGGACCTACACCACCAGCATCTTCTTCCGGGTCATCTTCGAAGCTGTCTTCATGTATG
TCTTTTACATCATGTACAATGGCTTCTTCATGCAGCGTCTGGTGAAGTGTAACGCCTGGCCTTGTCCCAA
TACAGTGGACTGCTTCATTTCCAGGCCCACAGAAAAGACTGTCTTCACGGTGTTCATGATCTCTGTGTCT
GGAATTTGCATCCTGCTAAACATCACAGAGCTGTGCTATCTGTTCATTAGGTATTGCTCAGGGAAGTCCA
AAAGACCAGTCGCGGATCCACCGGTCGCCACCATGGTGAGCAAGGGCGAGGAGCTGTTCACCGGGGTGGT
GCCCATCCTGGTCGAGCTGGACGGCGACGTAAACGGCCACAAGTTCAGCGTGCGCGGCGAGGGCGAGGGC
GATGCCACCAACGGCAAGCTGACCCTGAAGTTCATCTGCACCACCGGCAAGCTGCCCGTGCCCTGGCCCA
CCCTCGTGACCACCCTGACCTACGGCGTGCAGTGCTTCAGCCGCTACCCCGACCACATGAAGCGCCACGA
CTTCTTCAAGTCCGCCATGCCCGAAGGCTACGTCCAGGAGCGCACCATCAGCTTCAAGGACGACGGCACC
TACAAGACCCGCGCCGAGGTGAAGTTCGAGGGCGACACCCTGGTGAACCGCATCGAGCTGAAGGGCATCG
ACTTCAAGG
