>Addgene plasmid #69026 | Cx26-sfGFP | addgene partial sequence | sequence record 127533 | pEGFP-R 5'-acctctacaaatgtggtatg-3'
TACTTGTACAGCTCGTCCATGCCGTGAGTGATCCCGGCGGCGGTCACGAACTCCAGCAGGACCATGTGAT
CGCGCTTCTCGTTGGGGTCTTTGCTCAGCACGGACTGGGTGCTCAGGTAGTGGTTGTCGGGCAGCAGCAC
GGGGCCGTCGCCGATGGGGGTGTTCTGCTGGTAGTGGTCGGCGAGCTGCACGCTGCCGTCCTCCACGTTG
TGGCGGATCTTGAAGTTGGCCTTGATGCCGTTCTTCTGCTTGTCGGCGGTGATATAGACGTTGTGGCTGT
TGAAGTTGTACTCCAGCTTGTGCCCCAGGATGTTGCCGTCCTCCTTGAAGTCGATGCCCTTCAGCTCGAT
GCGGTTCACCAGGGTGTCGCCCTCGAACTTCACCTCGGCGCGGGTCTTGTAGGTGCCGTCGTCCTTGAAG
CTGATGGTGCGCTCCTGGACGTAGCCTTCGGGCATGGCGGACTTGAAGAAGTCGTGGCGCTTCATGTGGT
CGGGGTAGCGGCTGAAGCACTGCACGCCGTAGGTCAGGGTGGTCACGAGGGTGGGCCAGGGCACGGGCAG
CTTGCCGGTGGTGCAGATGAACTTCAGGGTCAGCTTGCCGTTGGTGGCATCGCCCTCGCCCTCGCCGCGC
ACGCTGAACTTGTGGCCGTTTACGTCGCCGTCCAGCTCGACCAGGATGGGCACCACCCCGGTGAACAGCT
CCTCGCCCTTGCTCACCATGGTGGCGACCGGTGGATCCGCGACTGGTCTTTTGGACTTCCCTGAGCAATA
CCTAATGAACAGATAGCACAGCTCTGTGATGTTTAGCAGGATGCAAATTCCAGACACAGAGATCATGAAC
ACCGTGAAGACAGTCTTTTCTGTGGGCCTGGAAATGAAGCAGTCCACTGTATTGGGACAAGGCCAGGCGT
TACACTTCACCAGACGCTGCATGAAGAAGCCATTGTACATGATGTAAAAGACATACATGAAGACAGCTTC
GAAGATGACCCGGAAGAAGATGCTGGTGGTGTAGGTCCACCACAGGGACCC
